>Addgene plasmid #148278 | pnEA-NpM-Hs4EBP1_50-83-YLLVtoAAAA-GB1_AA | depositor full sequence | sequence record 290726 | Full Sequence
TTCTTGAAGACGAAAGGGCCTCGTGATACGCCTATTTTTATAGGTTAATGTCATGATAATAATGGTTTCT
TAGACGTCAGGTGGCACTTTTCGGGGAAATGTGCGCGGAACCCCTATTTGTTTATTTTTCTAAATACATT
CAAATATGTATCCGCTCATGAGACAATAACCCTGATAAATGCTTCAATAATATTGAAAAAGGAAGAGTAT
GAGTATTCAACATTTCCGTGTCGCCCTTATTCCCTTTTTTGCGGCATTTTGCCTTCCTGTTTTTGCTCAC
CCAGAAACGCTGGTGAAAGTAAAAGATGCTGAAGATCAGTTGGGTGCACGAGTGGGTTACATCGAACTGG
ATCTCAACAGCGGTAAGATCCTTGAGAGTTTTCGCCCCGAAGAACGTTTTCCAATGATGAGCACTTTTAA
AGTTCTGCTATGTGGCGCGGTATTATCCCGTGTTGACGCCGGGCAAGAGCAACTCGGTCGCCGCATACAC
TATTCTCAGAATGACTTGGTTGAGTACTCACCAGTCACAGAAAAGCATCTTACGGATGGCATGACAGTAA
GAGAATTATGCAGTGCTGCCATAACCATGAGTGATAACACTGCGGCCAACTTACTTCTGACAACGATCGG
AGGACCGAAGGAGCTAACCGCTTTTTTGCACAACATGGGGGATCATGTAACTCGCCTTGATCGTTGGGAA
CCGGAGCTGAATGAAGCCATACCAAACGACGAGCGTGACACCACGATGCCTGCAGCAATGGCAACAACGT
TGCGCAAACTATTAACTGGCGAACTACTTACTCTAGCTTCCCGGCAACAATTAATAGACTGGATGGAGGC
GGATAAAGTTGCAGGACCACTTCTGCGCTCGGCCCTTCCGGCTGGCTGGTTTATTGCTGATAAATCTGGA
GCCGGTGAGCGTGGGTCTCGCGGTATCATTGCAGCACTGGGGCCAGATGGTAAGCCCTCCCGTATCGTAG
TTATCTACACGACGGGGAGTCAGGCAACTATGGATGAACGAAATAGACAGATCGCTGAGATAGGTGCCTC
ACTGATTAAGCATTGGTAACTGTCAGACCAAGTTTACTCATATATACTTTAGATTGATTTAAAACTTCAT
TTTTAATTTAAAAGGATCTAGGTGAAGATCCTTTTTGATAATCTCATGACCAAAATCCCTTAACGTGAGT
TTTCGTTCCACTGAGCGTCAGACCCCGTAGAAAAGATCAAAGGATCTTCTTGAGATCCTTTTTTTCTGCG
CGTAATCTGCTGCTTGCAAACAAAAAAACCACCGCTACCAGCGGTGGTTTGTTTGCCGGATCAAGAGCTA
CCAACTCTTTTTCCGAAGGTAACTGGCTTCAGCAGAGCGCAGATACCAAATACTGTCCTTCTAGTGTAGC
CGTAGTTAGGCCACCACTTCAAGAACTCTGTAGCACCGCCTACATACCTCGCTCTGCTAATCCTGTTACC
AGTGGCTGCTGCCAGTGGCGATAAGTCGTGTCTTACCGGGTTGGACTCAAGACGATAGTTACCGGATAAG
GCGCAGCGGTCGGGCTGAACGGGGGGTTCGTGCACACAGCCCAGCTTGGAGCGAACGACCTACACCGAAC
TGAGATACCTACAGCGTGAGCTATGAGAAAGCGCCACGCTTCCCGAAGGGAGAAAGGCGGACAGGTATCC
GGTAAGCGGCAGGGTCGGAACAGGAGAGCGCACGAGGGAGCTTCCAGGGGGAAACGCCTGGTATCTTTAT
AGTCCTGTCGGGTTTCGCCACCTCTGACTTGAGCGTCGATTTTTGTGATGCTCGTCAGGGGGGCGGAGCC
TATGGAAAAACGCCAGCAACGCGGCCTTTTTACGGTTCCTGGCCTTTTGCTGGCCTTTTGCTCACATGTT
CTTTCCTGCGTTATCCCCTGATTCTGTGGATAACCGTATTACCGCCTTTGAGTGAGCTGATACCGCTCGC
CGCAGCCGAACGACCGAGCGCAGCGAGTCAGTGAGCGAGGAAGCGGAAGAGCGCCTGATGCGGTATTTTC
TCCTTACGCATCTGTGCGGTATTTCACACCGCATATATGGTGCACTCTCAGTACAATCTGCTCTGATGCC
GCATAGTTAAGCCAGTATACACTCCGCTATCGCTACGTGACTGGGTCATGGCTGCGCCCCGACACCCGCC
AACACCCGCTGACGCGCCCTGACGGGCTTGTCTGCTCCCGGCATCCGCTTACAGACAAGCTGTGACCGTC
TCCGGGAGCTGCATGTGTCAGAGGTTTTCACCGTCATCACCGAAACGCGCGAGGCAGCTGCGGTAAAGCT
CATCAGCGTGGTCGTGAAGCGATTCACAGATGTCTGCCTGTTCATCCGCGTCCAGCTCGTTGAGTTTCTC
CAGAAGCGTTAATGTCTGGCTTCTGATAAAGCGGGCCATGTTAAGGGCGGTTTTTTCCTGTTTGGTCACT
GATGCCTCCGTGTAAGGGGGATTTCTGTTCATGGGGGTAATGATACCGATGAAACGAGAGAGGATGCTCA
CGATACGGGTTACTGATGATGAACATGCCCGGTTACTGGAACGTTGTGAGGGTAAACAACTGGCGGTATG
GATGCGGCGGGACCAGAGAAAAATCACTCAGGGTCAATGCCAGCGCTTCGTTAATACAGATGTAGGTGTT
CCACAGGGTAGCCAGCAGCATCCTGCGATGCAGATCCGGAACATAATGGTGCAGGGCGCTGACTTCCGCG
TTTCCAGACTTTACGAAACACGGAAACCGAAGACCATTCATGTTGTTGCTCAGGTCGCAGACGTTTTGCA
GCAGCAGTCGCTTCACGTTCGCTCGCGTATCGGTGATTCATTCTGCTAACCAGTAAGGCAACCCCGCCAG
CCTAGCCGGGTCCTCAACGACAGGAGCACGATCATGCGCACCCGTGGCCAGGACCCAACGCTGCCCGAGA
TGCGCCGCGTGCGGCTGCTGGAGATGGCGGACGCGATGGATATGTTCTGCCAAGGGTTGGTTTGCGCATT
CACAGTTCTCCGCAAGAATTGATTGGCTCCAATTCTTGGAGTGGTGAATCCGTTAGCGAGGTGCCGCCGG
CTTCCATTCAGGTCGAGGTGGCCCGGCTCCATGCACCGCGACGCAACGCGGGGAGGCAGACAAGGTATAG
GGCGGCGCCTACAATCCATGCCAACCCGTTCCATGTGCTCGCCGAGGCGGCATAAATCGCCGTGACGATC
AGCGGTCCAGTGATCGAAGTTAGGCTGGTAAGAGCCGCGAGCGATCCTTGAAGCTGTCCCTGATGGTCGT
CATCTACCTGCCTGGACAGCATGGCCTGCAACGCGGGCATCCCGATGCCGCCGGAAGCGAGAAGAATCAT
AATGGGGAAGGCCATCCAGCCTCGCGTCGCGAACGCCAGCAAGACGTAGCCCAGCGCGTCGGCCGCCATG
CCGGCGATAATGGCCTGCTTCTCGCCGAAACGTTTGGTGGCGGGACCAGTGACGAAGGCTTGAGCGAGGG
CGTGCAAGATTCCGAATACCGCAAGCGACAGGCCGATCATCGTCGCGCTCCAGCGAAAGCGGTCCTCGCC
GAAAATGACCCAGAGCGCTGCCGGCACCTGTCCTACGAGTTGCATGATAAAGAAGACAGTCATAAGTGCG
GCGACGATAGTCATGCCCCGCGCCCACCGGAAGGAGCTGACTGGGTTGAAGGCTCTCAAGGGCATCGGTC
GAGATCCCGGTGCCTAATGAGTGAGCTAACTTACATTAATTGCGTTGCGCTCACTGCCCGCTTTCCAGTC
GGGAAACCTGTCGTGCCAGCTGCATTAATGAATCGGCCAACGCGCGGGGAGAGGCGGTTTGCGTATTGGG
CGCCAGGGTGGTTTTTCTTTTCACCAGTGAGACGGGCAACAGCTGATTGCCCTTCACCGCCTGGCCCTGA
GAGAGTTGCAGCAAGCGGTCCACGCTGGTTTGCCCCAGCAGGCGAAAATCCTGTTTGATGGTGGTTAACG
GCGGGATATAACATGAGCTGTCTTCGGTATCGTCGTATCCCACTACCGAGATATCCGCACCAACGCGCAG
CCCGGACTCGGTAATGGCGCGCATTGCGCCCAGCGCCATCTGATCGTTGGCAACCAGCATCGCAGTGGGA
ACGATGCCCTCATTCAGCATTTGCATGGTTTGTTGAAAACCGGACATGGCACTCCAGTCGCCTTCCCGTT
CCGCTATCGGCTGAATTTGATTGCGAGTGAGATATTTATGCCAGCCAGCCAGACGCAGACGCGCCGAGAC
AGAACTTAATGGGCCCGCTAACAGCGCGATTTGCTGGTGACCCAATGCGACCAGATGCTCCACGCCCAGT
CGCGTACCGTCTTCATGGGAGAAAATAATACTGTTGATGGGTGTCTGGTCAGAGACATCAAGAAATAACG
CCGGAACATTAGTGCAGGCAGCTTCCACAGCAATGGCATCCTGGTCATCCAGCGGATAGTTAATGATCAG
CCCACTGACGCGTTGCGCGAGAAGATTGTGCACCGCCGCTTTACAGGCTTCGACGCCGCTTCGTTCTACC
ATCGACACCACCACGCTGGCACCCAGTTGATCGGCGCGAGATTTAATCGCCGCGACAATTTGCGACGGCG
CGTGCAGGGCCAGACTGGAGGTGGCAACGCCAATCAGCAACGACTGTTTGCCCGCCAGTTGTTGTGCCAC
GCGGTTGGGAATGTAATTCAGCTCCGCCATCGCCGCTTCCACTTTTTCCCGCGTTTTCGCAGAAACGTGG
CTGGCCTGGTTCACCACGCGGGAAACGGTCTGATAAGAGACACCGGCATACTCTGCGACATCGTATAACG
TTACTGGTTTCACATTCACCACCCTGAATTGACTCTCTTCCGGGCGCTATCATGCCATACCGCGAAAGGT
TTTGCGCCATTCGATGGTGTCCGGGATCTCGACGCTCTCCCTTATGCGACTCCTGCATTAGGAAGCAGCC
CAGTAGTAGGTTGAGGCCGTTGAGCACCGCCGCCGCAAGGAATGGTGCATGCAAGGAGATGGCGCCCAAC
AGTCCCCCGGCCACGGGGCCTGCCACCATACCCACGCCGAAACAAGCGCTCATGAGCCCGAAGTGGCGAG
CCCGATCTTCCCCATCGGTGATGTCGGCGATATAGGCGCCAGCAACCGCACCTGTGGCGCCGGTGATGCC
GGCCACGATGCGTCCGGCGTAGAGGATCGAGATCTCGATCCCGCGAAATTAATACGACTCACTATAGGGG
AATTGTGAGCGGATAACAATTCCCCACTAGTAATAATTTTGTTTAACTTTAAGAAGGAGATATACCATGG
AAACTGAAGAAGGTAAACTGGTAATCTGGATTAACGGCGATAAAGGCTATAACGGTCTCGCTGAAGTCGG
TAAGAAATTCGAGAAAGATACCGGAATTAAAGTCACCGTTGAGCATCCGGATAAACTGGAAGAGAAATTC
CCACAGGTTGCGGCAACTGGCGATGGCCCTGACATTATCTTCTGGGCACACGACCGCTTTGGTGGCTACG
CTCAATCTGGCCTGTTGGCTGAAATCACCCCGGACAAAGCGTTCCAGGACAAGCTGTATCCGTTTACCTG
GGATGCCGTACGTTACAACGGCAAGCTGATTGCTTACCCGATCGCTGTTGAAGCGTTATCGCTGATTTAT
AACAAAGACCTGCTGCCGAACCCGCCAAAAACCTGGGAAGAGATCCCGGCGCTGGATAAAGAACTGAAAG
CGAAAGGTAAGAGCGCCCTGATGTTCAACCTGCAAGAACCGTACTTCACCTGGCCGCTGATTGCTGCTGA
CGGGGGTTATGCGTTCAAGTATGAAAACGGCAAGTACGACATTAAAGACGTGGGCGTGGATAACGCTGGC
GCGAAAGCGGGTCTGACCTTCCTGGTTGACCTGATTAAAAACAAACACATGAATGCAGACACCGATTACT
CCATCGCAGAAGCTGCCTTTAATAAAGGCGAAACAGCGATGACCATCAACGGCCCGTGGGCATGGTCCAA
CATCGACACCAGCAAAGTGAATTATGGTGTAACGGTACTGCCGACCTTCAAGGGTCAACCATCCAAACCG
TTCGTTGGCGTGCTGAGCGCAGGTATTAACGCCGCCAGTCCGAACAAAGAGCTGGCAAAAGAGTTCCTCG
AAAACTATCTGCTGACTGATGAAGGTCTGGAAGCGGTTAATAAAGACAAACCGCTGGGTGCCGTAGCGCT
GAAGTCTTACGAGGAAGAGTTGGCGAAAGATCCACGTATTGCCGCCACGATGGAAAACGCCCAGAAAGGT
GAAATCATGCCGAACATCCCGCAGATGTCCGCTTTCTGGTATGCCGTGCGTACTGCGGTGATCAACGCCG
CCAGCGGTCGTCAGACTGTCGATGAAGCCCTTAAAGACGCGCAGACTGGTACCGGCAGCGGCCTGGAAGT
TCTGTTCCAGGGGCCCCATATGACCAGGATCATCGCCGACCGGAAATTCGCGATGGAGTGTCGGAACTCA
CCTGTGACCAAAACACCCCCAAGGGATGCACCCACCATTCCGGGGGCAACCAGCATGCAGTACAAACTTA
TCCTGAACGGTAAAACCCTGAAAGGTGAAACCACCACCGAAGCTGTTGACGCTGCTACCGCGGAAAAAGT
TTTCAAACAGTACGCTAACGACAACGGTGTTGACGGTGAATGGACCTACGACGACGCTACCAAAACCTAC
ACCGTAACGGAATAAGCTAGCCCTAGGAGATCCGGCTGCTAACAAAGCCCGAAAGGAAGCTGAGTGGCTG
CTGCCACCGCTGAGCAATAACTAGCATAACCCCTTGGGGCCTCTAAACGGGTCTTGAGGGGTTTTTTGCT
GAAAGGAGGAACTATATCCGGATATCCCGCAAGAGGCCCGGCAGTACCGGCATAACCAAGCCTATGCCTA
CAGCATCCAGGGTGACGGTGCCGAGGATGACGATGAGCGCATTGTTAGATTTCATACACGGTGCCTGACT
GCGTTAGCAATTTAACTGTGATAAACTACCGCATTAAAGCTTATCGATGATAAGCTGTCAAACATGAGAA
Features (pLannotate 1.2.2; 21 found; start..end, strand, type, name):
    104..208     +  promoter       AmpR promoter: bla
    209..1069    +  CDS            AmpR: β-lactamase; bla; confers resistance to ampicillin, carbenicillin, and related antibiotics
   1240..1828    +  rep_origin     ori: high-copy-number ColE1/pMB1/pBR322/pUC origin of replication
   2014..2156    -  misc_feature   bom: basis of mobility region from pBR322
   2258..2449    -  CDS            rop: Rop protein, which maintains plasmids at low copy number; rop
   2466..2846    +  CDS            YPB1_ECOLX: Protein predicted: Swiss-Prot protein existence level 4. From Escherichia coli.
   3088..3712    -  CDS            TcR (fragment): tetracycline efflux protein; tet; confers resistance to tetracycline
   3727..3748    -  protein_bind   CAP binding site: CAP binding activates transcription in the presence of cAMP. E. coli catabolite activator protein
   3761..4843    -  CDS            lacI: lac repressor; lacI; The lac repressor binds to the lac operator to inhibit transcription in E. coli. This inhibition can be relieved by adding lactose or isopropyl-β-D-thiogalactopyranoside (IPTG).
   4844..4921    -  promoter       lacI promoter: lacI
   4929..5208    -  CDS            TcR (fragment): tetracycline efflux protein; tet; confers resistance to tetracycline
   5230..5248    +  promoter       T7 promoter: promoter for bacteriophage T7 RNA polymerase
   5249..5273    +  protein_bind   lac operator: The lac repressor binds to the lac operator to inhibit transcription in E. coli. This inhibition can be relieved by adding lactose or isopropyl-β-D-thiogalactopyranoside (IPTG). lac repressor encoded by lacI
   5288..5310    +  RBS            RBS: efficient ribosome binding site from bacteriophage T7 gene 10 (Olins and Rangwala, 1989)
   5321..6417    +  CDS            MBP (fragment): maltose binding protein from E. coli; malE (mutated); This version of the gene does not encode a signal sequence, so MBP will remain in the cytosol.
   6466..6564    +  CDS            EIF4EBP1 (fragment): 4EBP1_HUMAN - Experimental evidence at protein level: Swiss-Prot protein existence level 1. Repressor of translation initiation that regulates EIF4E activity by preventing its assembly into the eIF4F complex: hypophosphorylated form competes with EIF4G1/EIF4G3 and strongly binds to EIF4E, leading to repress translation. In contrast, hyperphosphorylated form dissociates from EIF4E, allowing interaction between EIF4G1/EIF4G3 and EIF4E, leading to initiation of translation. Mediates the regulation of protein translation by hormones, growth factors and other stimuli that signal through the MAP kin
   6571..6728    +  CDS            GB1 (fragment): B1 domain of Streptococcal protein G effective as a solubilizing fusion partner (Cheng and Patel, 2004)
   6755..6803    +  CDS            SET1 (fragment): solubility-enhancement tag derived from T7 phage gene 10B
   6811..6858    +  terminator     T7 terminator: transcription terminator for bacteriophage T7 RNA polymerase
   6881..6985    -  CDS            TcR (fragment): tetracycline efflux protein; tet; confers resistance to tetracycline
   7033..7061    -  promoter       tet promoter: E. coli promoter for tetracycline efflux protein gene
