[The description below was written by a language model from this plasmid's Addgene catalogue record and pLannotate feature annotations shown in this document.]
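Description:
pnEA-NpM-Hs4EBP1_50-83-YLLVtoAAAA-GB1_AA is a 7,070 bp bacterial expression plasmid for producing a mutant fragment of human 4E-BP1 (EIF4EBP1) in E. coli. The catalogue lists the backbone as unknown. The annotated features nonetheless show a pBR322-derived, pET-like architecture: a ColE1/pMB1-type origin accompanied by the bom region and the rop gene, which is consistent with the recorded low copy number. Leftover fragments of the tetracycline resistance gene and its promoter are also present. Selection is by ampicillin through the β-lactamase gene and its own promoter.

The expression cassette is driven by a T7 promoter followed by a lac operator and the phage T7 gene 10 ribosome binding site. A plasmid-borne lacI gene supplies the repressor, so transcription depends on T7 RNA polymerase and can be induced with IPTG. The open reading frame begins with a maltose-binding protein lacking its signal sequence, so it remains cytosolic. This is followed by the short 4E-BP1 segment covering residues 50–83 and then by the GB1 domain of streptococcal protein G, a small solubilising fusion partner. A short match to a T7 gene 10B-derived solubility tag lies between GB1 and the T7 terminator, but whether it is translated as part of the fusion is not stated. As the name indicates, the insert carries a YLLV-to-AAAA substitution; the record does not give the residue positions or the intended effect of these changes. The associated work concerns the structural basis of 4E-BP binding to eIF4E, so the construct probably served as a binding-deficient or control peptide for in vitro interaction studies with recombinant protein.
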