Addgene plasmid #148278: pnEA-NpM-Hs4EBP1_50-83-YLLVtoAAAA-GB1_AA
Purpose: Bacterial Expression of Hs4EBP1_50-83-YLLVtoAAAA
Depositing lab: Elisa Izaurralde. Depositing organization: Max Planck Institute for Developmental Biology. Publication: Molecular architecture of 4E-BP translational inhibitors bound to eIF4E. Peter D, Igreja C, Weber R, Wohlbold L, Weiler C, Ebertsch L, Weichenrieder O, Izaurralde E. Mol Cell. 2015 Mar 19;57(6):1074-87. doi: 10.1016/j.molcel.2015.01.017. Epub 2015 Feb 19. PubMed 25702871.
Backbone
  Vector backbone: Unknown
  Vector type: Bacterial Expression
Growth in bacteria
  Bacterial resistance: Ampicillin, 100 μg/mL
  Growth temperature: 37°C
  Growth strain: DH5alpha
  Copy number: Low Copy
Gene/Insert
  Gene/Insert name: Hs4EBP1_50-83-YLLVtoAAAA
  Species: H. sapiens (human)
  Entrez Gene: EIF4EBP1 (a.k.a. 4E-BP1, 4EBP1, BP-1, PHAS-I)
  Cloning method: Unknown
Terms and licenses: Academic/Nonprofit Terms; Industry Terms: Not Available to Industry
Depositor comments: ORF extracted from NCBI:NM_004095.3 Plasmids from this collection were made available to the research community and donated after the lab closed. Please note that the sequence provided by the depositing laboratory may be theoretical/predicted or based on Sanger sequencing results. There may be discrepancies between sequencing results obtained by Addgene and the depositor sequence. If an Addgene verified sequence is not available, please contact before placing your order to request that our lab fully sequence the plasmid.
How to cite: pnEA-NpM-Hs4EBP1_50-83-YLLVtoAAAA-GB1_AA was a gift from Elisa Izaurralde (Addgene plasmid # 148278 ; http://n2t.net/addgene:148278 ; RRID:Addgene_148278)
